>Addgene plasmid #189675 | pBAD/HisB (TIREVOL)-sfGFP | addgene full sequence | sequence record 373859 | Addgene NGS Result
AAGAAACCAATTGTCCATATTGCATCAGACATTGCCGTCACTGCGTCTTTTACTGGCTCTTCTCGCTAAC
CAAACCGGTAACCCCGCTTATTAAAAGCATTCTGTAACAAAGCGGGACCAAAGCCATGACAAAAACGCGT
AACAAAAGTGTCTATAATCACGGCAGAAAAGTCCACATTGATTATTTGCACGGCGTCACACTTTGCTATG
CCATAGCATTTTTATCCATAAGATTAGCGGATCCTACCTGACGCTTTTTATCGCAACTCTCTACTGTTTC
TCCATACCCGTTTTTTGGGCTAACAGGAGGAATTTATTATGCAAATCTCTCATCATCATCATCATCATGG
TATGGCTAGCATGACTGGTGGACAGCAAATGGGTCGGGATCTGTACGACGATGACGATAAGGATCCGAGC
TCGAGATCTAGCAAAGGAGAAGAACTTTTCACTGGAGTTGTCCCAATTCTTGTTGAATTAGATGGTGATG
TTAATGGGCACAAATTTTCTGTCCGTGGAGAGGGTGAAGGTGATGCTACAAACGGAAAACTCACCCTTAA
ATTTATTTGCACTACTGGAAAACTACCTGTTCCGTGGCCAACACTTGTCACTACTCTGACCTATGGTGTT
CAATGCTTTTCCCGTTATCCGGATCACATGAAACGGCATGACTTTTTCAAGAGTGCCATGCCCGAAGGTT
ATGTACAGGAACGCACTATATCTTTCAAAGATGACGGGACCTACAAGACGCGTGCTGAAGTCAAGTTTGA
AGGTGATACCCTTGTTAATCGTATCGAGTTAAAAGGTATTGATTTTAAAGAAGATGGAAACATTCTCGGA
CACAAACTGGAGTACAACTTTAACTCACACAATGTATACATCACGGCAGACAAACAAAAGAATGGAATCA
AAGCTAACTTCAAAATTCGCCACAACGTTGAAGATGGTTCCGTTCAACTAGCAGACCATTATCAACAAAA
TACTCCAATTGGCGATGGCCCTGTCCTTTTACCAGACAACCATTACCTGTCGACACAATCTGTTCTTTCG
AAAGATCCCAACGAAAAGCGTGACCACATGGTCCTTCTTGAGTTTGTAACTGCTGCTGGGATTACACATG
GCATGGATGAACTCTACAAATAAGAATTCGAAGCTTGGCTGTTTTGGCGGATGAGAGAAGATTTTCAGCC
TGATACAGATTAAATCAGAACGCAGAAGCGGTCTGATAAAACAGAATTTGCCTGGCGGCAGTAGCGCGGT
GGTCCCACCTGACCCCATGCCGAACTCAGAAGTGAAACGCCGTAGCGCCGATGGTAGTGTGGGGTCTCCC
CATGCGAGAGTAGGGAACTGCCAGGCATCAAATAAAACGAAAGGCTCAGTCGAAAGACTGGGCCTTTCGT
TTTATCTGTTGTTTGTCGGTGAACGCTCTCCTGAGTAGGACAAATCCGCCGGGAGCGGATTTGAACGTTG
CGAAGCAACGGCCCGGAGGGTGGCGGGCAGGACGCCCGCCATAAACTGCCAGGCATCAAATTAAGCAGAA
GGCCATCCTGACGGATGGCCTTTTTGCGTTTCTACAAACTCTTTTGTTTATTTTTCTAAATACATTCAAA
TATGTATCCGCTCATGAGACAATAACCCTGATAAATGCTTCAATAATATTGAAAAAGGAAGAGTATGAGT
ATTCAACATTTCCGTGTCGCCCTTATTCCCTTTTTTGCGGCATTTTGCCTTCCTGTTTTTGCTCACCCAG
AAACGCTGGTGAAAGTAAAAGATGCTGAAGATCAGTTGGGTGCACGAGTGGGTTACATCGAACTGGATCT
CAACAGCGGTAAGATCCTTGAGAGTTTTCGCCCCGAAGAACGTTTTCCAATGATGAGCACTTTTAAAGTT
CTGCTATGTGGCGCGGTATTATCCCGTGTTGACGCCGGGCAAGAGCAACTCGGTCGCCGCATACACTATT
CTCAGAATGACTTGGTTGAGTACTCACCAGTCACAGAAAAGCATCTTACGGATGGCATGACAGTAAGAGA
ATTATGCAGTGCTGCCATAACCATGAGTGATAACACTGCGGCCAACTTACTTCTGACAACGATCGGAGGA
CCGAAGGAGCTAACCGCTTTTTTGCACAACATGGGGGATCATGTAACTCGCCTTGATCGTTGGGAACCGG
AGCTGAATGAAGCCATACCAAACGACGAGCGTGACACCACGATGCCTGTAGCAATGGCAACAACGTTGCG
CAAACTATTAACTGGCGAACTACTTACTCTAGCTTCCCGGCAACAATTAATAGACTGGATGGAGGCGGAT
AAAGTTGCAGGACCACTTCTGCGCTCGGCCCTTCCGGCTGGCTGGTTTATTGCTGATAAATCTGGAGCCG
GTGAGCGTGGGTCTCGCGGTATCATTGCAGCACTGGGGCCAGATGGTAAGCCCTCCCGTATCGTAGTTAT
CTACACGACGGGGAGTCAGGCAACTATGGATGAACGAAATAGACAGATCGCTGAGATAGGTGCCTCACTG
ATTAAGCATTGGTAACTGTCAGACCAAGTTTACTCATATATACTTTAGATTGATTTAAAACTTCATTTTT
AATTTAAAAGGATCTAGGTGAAGATCCTTTTTGATAATCTCATGACCAAAATCCCTTAACGTGAGTTTTC
GTTCCACTGAGCGTCAGACCCCGTAGAAAAGATCAAAGGATCTTCTTGAGATCCTTTTTTTCTGCGCGTA
ATCTGCTGCTTGCAAACAAAAAAACCACCGCTACCAGCGGTGGTTTGTTTGCCGGATCAAGAGCTACCAA
CTCTTTTTCCGAAGGTAACTGGCTTCAGCAGAGCGCAGATACCAAATACTGTCCTTCTAGTGTAGCCGTA
GTTAGGCCACCACTTCAAGAACTCTGTAGCACCGCCTACATACCTCGCTCTGCTAATCCTGTTACCAGTG
GCTGCTGCCAGTGGCGATAAGTCGTGTCTTACCGGGTTGGACTCAAGACGATAGTTACCGGATAAGGCGC
AGCGGTCGGGCTGAACGGGGGGTTCGTGCACACAGCCCAGCTTGGAGCGAACGACCTACACCGAACTGAG
ATACCTACAGCGTGAGCTATGAGAAAGCGCCACGCTTCCCGAAGGGAGAAAGGCGGACAGGTATCCGGTA
AGCGGCAGGGTCGGAACAGGAGAGCGCACGAGGGAGCTTCCAGGGGGAAACGCCTGGTATCTTTATAGTC
CTGTCGGGTTTCGCCACCTCTGACTTGAGCGTCGATTTTTGTGATGCTCGTCAGGGGGGCGGAGCCTATG
GAAAAACGCCAGCAACGCGGCCTTTTTACGGTTCCTGGCCTTTTGCTGGCCTTTTGCTCACATGTTCTTT
CCTGCGTTATCCCCTGATTCTGTGGATAACCGTATTACCGCCTTTGAGTGAGCTGATACCGCTCGCCGCA
GCCGAACGACCGAGCGCAGCGAGTCAGTGAGCGAGGAAGCGGAAGAGCGCCTGATGCGGTATTTTCTCCT
TACGCATCTGTGCGGTATTTCACACCGCATATGGTGCACTCTCAGTACAATCTGCTCTGATGCCGCATAG
TTAAGCCAGTATACACTCCGCTATCGCTACGTGACTGGGTCATGGCTGCGCCCCGACACCCGCCAACACC
CGCTGACGCGCCCTGACGGGCTTGTCTGCTCCCGGCATCCGCTTACAGACAAGCTGTGACCGTCTCCGGG
AGCTGCATGTGTCAGAGGTTTTCACCGTCATCACCGAAACGCGCGAGGCAGCAGATCAATTCGCGCGCGA
AGGCGAAGCGGCATGCATAATGTGCCTGTCAAATGGACGAAGCAGGGATTCTGCAAACCCTATGCTACTC
CGTCAAGCCGTCAATTGTCTGATTCGTTACCAATTATGACAACTTGACGGCTACATCATTCACTTTTTCT
TCACAACCGGCACGGAACTCGCTCGGGCTGGCCCCGGTGCATTTTTTAAATACCCGCGAGAAATAGAGTT
GATCGTCAAAACCAACATTGCGACCGACGGTGGCGATAGGCATCCGGGTAGTGCTCAAAAGCAGCTTCGC
CTGACTAATGCGTTGGTCCTCGCGCCAGCTTAAGACGCTAATCCCTAACTGCTGGCGGAAAAGATGTGAC
AGACGCGACGGCGACAAGCAAACATGCTGTGCGACGCTGGCGATATCAAAATTGCTGTCTGCCAGGTGAT
CGCTGATGTACTGACAAGCCTCGCGTACCCGATTATCCATCGGTGGATGGAGCGACTCGTTAATCGCTTC
CATGCGCCGCAGTAACAATTGCTCAAGCAGATTTATCGCCAGCAGCTCCGAATAGCGCCCTTCCCCTTGC
CCGGCGTTAATGATTTGCCCAAACAGGTCGCTGAAATGCGGCTGGTGCGCTTCATCCGGGCGAAAGAACC
CCGTATTGGCAAATATTGACGGCCAGTTAAGCCATTCATGCCAGTAGGCGCGCGGACGAAAGTAAACCCA
CTGGTGATACCATTCGCGAGCCTCCGGATGACGACCGTAGTGATGAATCTCTCCTGGCGGGAACAGCAAA
ATATCACCCGGTCGGCAAACAAATTCTCGTCCCTGATTTTTCACCACCCCCTGACCGCGAATGGTGAGAT
TGAGAATATAACCTTTCATTCCCAGCGGTCGGTCGATAAAAAAATCGAGATAACCGTTGGCCTCAATCGG
CGTTAAACCCGCCACCAGATGGGCATTAAACGAGTATCCCGGCAGCAGGGGATCATTTTGCGCTTCAGCC
ATACTTTTCATACTCCCGCCATTCAGAG
Features (pLannotate 1.2.2; 14 found; start..end, strand, type, name):
      1..285     +  promoter       araBAD promoter: araBAD; promoter of the L-arabinose operon of E. coli; the araC regulatory gene is transcribed in the opposite direction (Guzman et al., 1995)
    331..351     +  CDS            capTEV™ (fragment): composite tag for in vivo biotinylation, TEV protease cleavage, and 6xHis tagging
    352..384     +  CDS            T7 tag (gene 10 leader): leader peptide from bacteriophage T7 gene 10 promotes efficient translation in E. coli
    388..411     +  CDS            Xpress™ tag: Xpress™ epitope tag, including an enterokinase recognition and cleavage site
    430..1140    +  CDS            Superfolder GFP: Superfolder GFP is a basic (constitutively fluorescent) green fluorescent protein published in 2005, derived from Aequorea victoria. It is reported to be a very rapidly-maturing weak dimer.
   1240..1355    +  ncRNA          5S rRNA: Accession: RF00001 - 5S ribosomal RNA
   1359..1445    +  terminator     rrnB T1 terminator: Escherichia coli rrnB; transcription terminator T1 from the E. coli rrnB gene
   1537..1564    +  terminator     rrnB T2 terminator: transcription terminator T2 from the E. coli rrnB gene
   1583..1674    +  promoter       AmpR promoter: bla
   1675..2535    +  CDS            AmpR: β-lactamase; bla; confers resistance to ampicillin, carbenicillin, and related antibiotics
   2706..3294    +  rep_origin     ori: high-copy-number ColE1/pMB1/pBR322/pUC origin of replication
   3480..3620    -  misc_feature   bom: basis of mobility region from pBR322
   3722..3762    -  CDS            rop (fragment): Rop protein, which maintains plasmids at low copy number; rop
   3887..4762    -  CDS            araC: ARAC_ECOLI - Experimental evidence at protein level: Swiss-Prot protein existence level 1. Transcription factor that regulates the expression of several genes involved in the transport and metabolism of L-arabinose (PubMed:4362626, PubMed:328165, PubMed:6251457, PubMed:2962192, PubMed:6319708, PubMed:2231717, PubMed:1447222). Functions both as a positive and a negative regulator (PubMed:328165, PubMed:6251457). In the presence of arabinose, activates the expression of the araBAD, araE, araFGH and araJ promoters (PubMed:4362626, PubMed:328165, PubMed:6251457, PubMed:2962192, PubMed:6319708, Pub
