[The description below was written by a language model from this plasmid's Addgene catalogue record and pLannotate feature annotations shown in this document.]
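Description:
pBAD/HisB (TIREVOL)-sfGFP is a 4,788 bp bacterial expression plasmid built on the commercial pBAD/HisB backbone and intended for titratable, arabinose-controlled production of superfolder GFP in E. coli. It replicates from a ColE1/pMB1-type origin, listed as high copy. The pBR322-derived bom region is present, but only a fragment of rop remains. Selection is by ampicillin resistance through the bla gene, which is driven by its own promoter.

The expression cassette is driven by the araBAD promoter, with the araC regulator gene encoded divergently on the opposite strand. AraC represses the promoter in the absence of L-arabinose and activates it when the sugar is present, so output can be tuned by inducer concentration. Downstream of the promoter, the reading frame begins with the backbone's N-terminal leader. This comprises a His tag (annotated by the software as a fragment of a composite tag), the T7 gene 10 leader, and the Xpress epitope with its enterokinase cleavage site, followed by the synthetic sfGFP coding sequence. Transcription ends at the rrnB T1 and T2 terminators, which are preceded by a stretch of 5S rRNA sequence carried over from the rrnB operon.

The "TIREVOL" designation and the associated publication title indicate a modified, standardized translation initiation region meant to amplify signal from the araC/pBAD system. The feature table does not annotate this region separately, and the record gives no details of the changes. The sfGFP fluorescence provides a convenient readout of expression level across inducer concentrations.
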