Addgene plasmid #189675: pBAD/HisB (TIREVOL)-sfGFP
Purpose: titratable expression of sfGFP in bacteria
Depositing lab: Daniel Daley. Depositing organization: Stockholms Universitet. Publication: Signal amplification of araC pBAD using a standardized translation initiation region. Shilling PJ, Khananisho D, Cumming AJ, Soderstrom B, Daley DO. Synth Biol (Oxf). 2022 Jul 5;7(1):ysac009. doi: 10.1093/synbio/ysac009. eCollection 2022. PubMed 35903559.
Backbone
  Vector backbone: pBAD/HisB
  Backbone manufacturer: Thermo
  Total vector size (bp): 4788
  Vector type: Bacterial Expression
Growth in bacteria
  Bacterial resistance: Ampicillin, 100 μg/mL
  Growth temperature: 37°C
  Growth strain: DH5alpha
  Copy number: High Copy
Gene/Insert
  Gene/Insert name: sfGFP
  Species: Synthetic
  Promoter: pBAD
  Tag / fusion protein: His-T7-EK (N terminal on backbone)
  Cloning method: Ligation Independent Cloning
  Sequencing primers: 5′ atgccatagcatttttatcc; 3′ gatttaatctgtatcagg
Terms and licenses: Academic/Nonprofit Terms; Industry Terms: Not Available to Industry
How to cite: pBAD/HisB (TIREVOL)-sfGFP was a gift from Daniel Daley (Addgene plasmid # 189675 ; http://n2t.net/addgene:189675 ; RRID:Addgene_189675)
